>Addgene plasmid #196096 | hyABE | addgene full sequence | sequence record 476580 | Addgene NGS Result
ATATGCCAAGTACGCCCCCTATTGACGTCAATGACGGTAAATGGCCCGCCTGGCATTATGCCCAGTACAT
GACCTTATGGGACTTTCCTACTTGGCAGTACATCTACGTATTAGTCATCGCTATTACCATGGTGATGCGG
TTTTGGCAGTACATCAATGGGCGTGGATAGCGGTTTGACTCACGGGGATTTCCAAGTCTCCACCCCATTG
ACGTCAATGGGAGTTTGTTTTGGCACCAAAATCAACGGGACTTTCCAAAATGTCGTAACAACTCCGCCCC
ATTGACGCAAATGGGCGGTAGGCGTGTACGGTGGGAGGTCTATATAAGCAGAGCTGGTTTAGTGAACCGT
CAGATCCGCTAGAGATCCGCGGCCGCTAATACGACTCACTATAGGGAGAGCCGCCACCATGAAACGGACA
GCCGACGGAAGCGAGTTCGAGTCACCAAAGAAGAAGCGGAAAGTCTCTGAGGTGGAGTTTTCCCACGAGT
ACTGGATGAGACATGCCCTGACCCTGGCCAAGAGGGCACGGGATGAGAGGGAGGTGCCTGTGGGAGCCGT
GCTGGTGCTGAACAATAGAGTGATCGGCGAGGGCTGGAACAGAGCCATCGGCCTGCACGACCCAACAGCC
CATGCCGAAATTATGGCCCTGAGACAGGGCGGCCTGGTCATGCAGAACTACAGACTGATTGACGCCACCC
TGTACGTGACATTCGAGCCTTGCGTGATGTGCGCCGGCGCCATGATCCACTCTAGGATCGGCCGCGTGGT
GTTTGGCGTGAGGAACTCAAAAAGAGGCGCCGCAGGCTCCCTGATGAACGTGCTGAACTACCCCGGCATG
AATCACCGCGTCGAAATTACCGAGGGAATCCTGGCAGATGAATGTGCCGCCCTGCTGTGCGATTTCTATC
GGATGCCTAGACAGGTGTTCAATGCTCAGAAGAAGGCCCAGAGCTCCATCAACTCCGGAGGATCTAGCGG
AGGCTCCTCTGGCTCTGAGACACCTGGCACAAGCGAGAGCGCAACACCTGAAAGCAGCGGGGGCAGCAGC
GGGGGGTCAGCAATGCAGATGCAGCTTGAAGCAAATGCAGATACTTCAGTGGAAGAAGAAAGCTTTGGCC
CACAACCCATTTCACGGTTAGAGCAGTGTGGCATAAATGCCAACGATGTGAAGAAATTGGAAGAAGCTGG
ATTCCATACTGTGGAGGCTGTTGCCTATGCGCCAAAGAAGGAGCTAATAAATATTAAGGGAATTAGTGAA
GCCAAAGCTGATAAAATTCTGGCTGAGGCAGCTAAATTAGTTCCAATGGGTTTCACCACTGCAACTGAAT
TCCACCAAAGGCGGTCAGAGATCATACAGATTACTACTGGCTCCAAAGAGCTTGACAAACTACTTCAATC
CGGAGGATCTAGCGGAGGCTCCTCTGGCTCTGAGACACCTGGCACAAGCGAGAGCGCAACACCTGAAAGC
AGCGGGGGCAGCAGCGGGGGGTCAGACAAGAAGTACAGCATCGGCCTGGCCATCGGCACCAACTCTGTGG
GCTGGGCCGTGATCACCGACGAGTACAAGGTGCCCAGCAAGAAATTCAAGGTGCTGGGCAACACCGACCG
GCACAGCATCAAGAAGAACCTGATCGGAGCCCTGCTGTTCGACAGCGGCGAAACAGCCGAGGCCACCCGG
CTGAAGAGAACCGCCAGAAGAAGATACACCAGACGGAAGAACCGGATCTGCTATCTGCAAGAGATCTTCA
GCAACGAGATGGCCAAGGTGGACGACAGCTTCTTCCACAGACTGGAAGAGTCCTTCCTGGTGGAAGAGGA
TAAGAAGCACGAGCGGCACCCCATCTTCGGCAACATCGTGGACGAGGTGGCCTACCACGAGAAGTACCCC
ACCATCTACCACCTGAGAAAGAAACTGGTGGACAGCACCGACAAGGCCGACCTGCGGCTGATCTATCTGG
CCCTGGCCCACATGATCAAGTTCCGGGGCCACTTCCTGATCGAGGGCGACCTGAACCCCGACAACAGCGA
CGTGGACAAGCTGTTCATCCAGCTGGTGCAGACCTACAACCAGCTGTTCGAGGAAAACCCCATCAACGCC
AGCGGCGTGGACGCCAAGGCCATCCTGTCTGCCAGACTGAGCAAGAGCAGACGGCTGGAAAATCTGATCG
CCCAGCTGCCCGGCGAGAAGAAGAATGGCCTGTTCGGAAACCTGATTGCCCTGAGCCTGGGCCTGACCCC
CAACTTCAAGAGCAACTTCGACCTGGCCGAGGATGCCAAACTGCAGCTGAGCAAGGACACCTACGACGAC
GACCTGGACAACCTGCTGGCCCAGATCGGCGACCAGTACGCCGACCTGTTTCTGGCCGCCAAGAACCTGT
CCGACGCCATCCTGCTGAGCGACATCCTGAGAGTGAACACCGAGATCACCAAGGCCCCCCTGAGCGCCTC
TATGATCAAGAGATACGACGAGCACCACCAGGACCTGACCCTGCTGAAAGCTCTCGTGCGGCAGCAGCTG
CCTGAGAAGTACAAAGAGATTTTCTTCGACCAGAGCAAGAACGGCTACGCCGGCTACATTGACGGCGGAG
CCAGCCAGGAAGAGTTCTACAAGTTCATCAAGCCCATCCTGGAAAAGATGGACGGCACCGAGGAACTGCT
CGTGAAGCTGAACAGAGAGGACCTGCTGCGGAAGCAGCGGACCTTCGACAACGGCAGCATCCCCCACCAG
ATCCACCTGGGAGAGCTGCACGCCATTCTGCGGCGGCAGGAAGATTTTTACCCATTCCTGAAGGACAACC
GGGAAAAGATCGAGAAGATCCTGACCTTCCGCATCCCCTACTACGTGGGCCCTCTGGCCAGGGGAAACAG
CAGATTCGCCTGGATGACCAGAAAGAGCGAGGAAACCATCACCCCCTGGAACTTCGAGGAAGTGGTGGAC
AAGGGCGCTTCCGCCCAGAGCTTCATCGAGCGGATGACCAACTTCGATAAGAACCTGCCCAACGAGAAGG
TGCTGCCCAAGCACAGCCTGCTGTACGAGTACTTCACCGTGTATAACGAGCTGACCAAAGTGAAATACGT
GACCGAGGGAATGAGAAAGCCCGCCTTCCTGAGCGGCGAGCAGAAAAAGGCCATCGTGGACCTGCTGTTC
AAGACCAACCGGAAAGTGACCGTGAAGCAGCTGAAAGAGGACTACTTCAAGAAAATCGAGTGCTTCGACT
CCGTGGAAATCTCCGGCGTGGAAGATCGGTTCAACGCCTCCCTGGGCACATACCACGATCTGCTGAAAAT
TATCAAGGACAAGGACTTCCTGGACAATGAGGAAAACGAGGACATTCTGGAAGATATCGTGCTGACCCTG
ACACTGTTTGAGGACAGAGAGATGATCGAGGAACGGCTGAAAACCTATGCCCACCTGTTCGACGACAAAG
TGATGAAGCAGCTGAAGCGGCGGAGATACACCGGCTGGGGCAGGCTGAGCCGGAAGCTGATCAACGGCAT
CCGGGACAAGCAGTCCGGCAAGACAATCCTGGATTTCCTGAAGTCCGACGGCTTCGCCAACAGAAACTTC
ATGCAGCTGATCCACGACGACAGCCTGACCTTTAAAGAGGACATCCAGAAAGCCCAGGTGTCCGGCCAGG
GCGATAGCCTGCACGAGCACATTGCCAATCTGGCCGGCAGCCCCGCCATTAAGAAGGGCATCCTGCAGAC
AGTGAAGGTGGTGGACGAGCTCGTGAAAGTGATGGGCCGGCACAAGCCCGAGAACATCGTGATCGAAATG
GCCAGAGAGAACCAGACCACCCAGAAGGGACAGAAGAACAGCCGCGAGAGAATGAAGCGGATCGAAGAGG
GCATCAAAGAGCTGGGCAGCCAGATCCTGAAAGAACACCCCGTGGAAAACACCCAGCTGCAGAACGAGAA
GCTGTACCTGTACTACCTGCAGAATGGGCGGGATATGTACGTGGACCAGGAACTGGACATCAACCGGCTG
TCCGACTACGATGTGGACCATATCGTGCCTCAGAGCTTTCTGAAGGACGACTCCATCGACAACAAGGTGC
TGACCAGAAGCGACAAGAACCGGGGCAAGAGCGACAACGTGCCCTCCGAAGAGGTCGTGAAGAAGATGAA
GAACTACTGGCGGCAGCTGCTGAACGCCAAGCTGATTACCCAGAGAAAGTTCGACAATCTGACCAAGGCC
GAGAGAGGCGGCCTGAGCGAACTGGATAAGGCCGGCTTCATCAAGAGACAGCTGGTGGAAACCCGGCAGA
TCACAAAGCACGTGGCACAGATCCTGGACTCCCGGATGAACACTAAGTACGACGAGAATGACAAGCTGAT
CCGGGAAGTGAAAGTGATCACCCTGAAGTCCAAGCTGGTGTCCGATTTCCGGAAGGATTTCCAGTTTTAC
AAAGTGCGCGAGATCAACAACTACCACCACGCCCACGACGCCTACCTGAACGCCGTCGTGGGAACCGCCC
TGATCAAAAAGTACCCTAAGCTGGAAAGCGAGTTCGTGTACGGCGACTACAAGGTGTACGACGTGCGGAA
GATGATCGCCAAGAGCGAGCAGGAAATCGGCAAGGCTACCGCCAAGTACTTCTTCTACAGCAACATCATG
AACTTTTTCAAGACCGAGATTACCCTGGCCAACGGCGAGATCCGGAAGCGGCCTCTGATCGAGACAAACG
GCGAAACCGGGGAGATCGTGTGGGATAAGGGCCGGGATTTTGCCACCGTGCGGAAAGTGCTGAGCATGCC
CCAAGTGAATATCGTGAAAAAGACCGAGGTGCAGACAGGCGGCTTCAGCAAAGAGTCTATCCTGCCCAAG
AGGAACAGCGATAAGCTGATCGCCAGAAAGAAGGACTGGGACCCTAAGAAGTACGGCGGCTTCGACAGCC
CCACCGTGGCCTATTCTGTGCTGGTGGTGGCCAAAGTGGAAAAGGGCAAGTCCAAGAAACTGAAGAGTGT
GAAAGAGCTGCTGGGGATCACCATCATGGAAAGAAGCAGCTTCGAGAAGAATCCCATCGACTTTCTGGAA
GCCAAGGGCTACAAAGAAGTGAAAAAGGACCTGATCATCAAGCTGCCTAAGTACTCCCTGTTCGAGCTGG
AAAACGGCCGGAAGAGAATGCTGGCCTCTGCCGGCGAACTGCAGAAGGGAAACGAACTGGCCCTGCCCTC
CAAATATGTGAACTTCCTGTACCTGGCCAGCCACTATGAGAAGCTGAAGGGCTCCCCCGAGGATAATGAG
CAGAAACAGCTGTTTGTGGAACAGCACAAGCACTACCTGGACGAGATCATCGAGCAGATCAGCGAGTTCT
CCAAGAGAGTGATCCTGGCCGACGCTAATCTGGACAAAGTGCTGTCCGCCTACAACAAGCACCGGGATAA
GCCCATCAGAGAGCAGGCCGAGAATATCATCCACCTGTTTACCCTGACCAATCTGGGAGCCCCTGCCGCC
TTCAAGTACTTTGACACCACCATCGACCGGAAGAGGTACACCAGCACCAAAGAGGTGCTGGACGCCACCC
TGATCCACCAGAGCATCACCGGCCTGTACGAGACACGGATCGACCTGTCTCAGCTGGGAGGTGACTCTGG
CGGCTCAAAAAGAACCGCCGACGGCAGCGAATTCGAGCCCAAGAAGAAGAGGAAAGTCGGAAGCGGAGCT
ACTAACTTCAGCCTGCTGAAGCAGGCTGGAGACGTGGAGGAGAACCCTGGACCTATGGTGAGCAAGGGCG
AGGAGCTGTTCACCGGGGTGGTGCCCATCCTGGTCGAGCTGGACGGCGACGTAAACGGCCACAAGTTCAG
CGTGTCCGGCGAGGGCGAGGGCGATGCCACCTACGGCAAGCTGACCCTGAAGTTCATCTGCACCACCGGC
AAGCTGCCCGTGCCCTGGCCCACCCTCGTGACCACCCTGACCTATGGAGTGCAGTGCTTCAGCCGCTACC
CCGACCACATGAAGCAGCACGACTTCTTCAAGTCCGCCATGCCCGAAGGCTACGTCCAGGAGCGCACCAT
CTTCTTCAAGGACGACGGCAACTACAAGACCCGCGCCGAGGTGAAGTTCGAGGGCGACACCCTGGTGAAC
CGCATCGAGCTGAAGGGCATCGACTTCAAGGAGGACGGCAACATCCTGGGGCACAAGCTGGAGTACAACT
ACAACAGCCACAACGTCTATATCATGGCCGACAAGCAGAAGAACGGCATCAAGGTGAACTTCAAGATCCG
CCACAACATCGAGGACGGCAGCGTGCAGCTCGCCGACCACTACCAGCAGAACACCCCCATCGGCGACGGC
CCCGTGCTGCTGCCCGACAACCACTACCTGAGCACCCAGTCCGCCCTGAGCAAAGACCCCAACGAGAAGC
GCGATCACATGGTCCTGCTGGAGTTCGTGACCGCCGCCGGGATCACTCTCGGCATGGACGAGCTGTACAA
GTCTGGTGGTTCTCCCAAGAAGAAGAGGAAAGTCTAACCGGTCATCATCACCATCACCATTGAGTTTAAA
CCCGCTGATCAGCCTCGACTGTGCCTTCTAGTTGCCAGCCATCTGTTGTTTGCCCCTCCCCCGTGCCTTC
CTTGACCCTGGAAGGTGCCACTCCCACTGTCCTTTCCTAATAAAATGAGGAAATTGCATCGCATTGTCTG
AGTAGGTGTCATTCTATTCTGGGGGGTGGGGTGGGGCAGGACAGCAAGGGGGAGGATTGGGAAGACAATA
GCAGGCATGCTGGGGATGCGGTGGGCTCTATGGCTTCTGAGGCGGAAAGAACCAGCTGGGGCTCGATACC
GTCGACCTCTAGCTAGAGCTTGGCGTAATCATGGTCATAGCTGTTTCCTGTGTGAAATTGTTATCCGCTC
ACAATTCCACACAACATACGAGCCGGAAGCATAAAGTGTAAAGCCTAGGGTGCCTAATGAGTGAGCTAAC
TCACATTAATTGCGTTGCGCTCACTGCCCGCTTTCCAGTCGGGAAACCTGTCGTGCCAGCTGCATTAATG
AATCGGCCAACGCGCGGGGAGAGGCGGTTTGCGTATTGGGCGCTCTTCCGCTTCCTCGCTCACTGACTCG
CTGCGCTCGGTCGTTCGGCTGCGGCGAGCGGTATCAGCTCACTCAAAGGCGGTAATACGGTTATCCACAG
AATCAGGGGATAACGCAGGAAAGAACATGTGAGCAAAAGGCCAGCAAAAGGCCAGGAACCGTAAAAAGGC
CGCGTTGCTGGCGTTTTTCCATAGGCTCCGCCCCCCTGACGAGCATCACAAAAATCGACGCTCAAGTCAG
AGGTGGCGAAACCCGACAGGACTATAAAGATACCAGGCGTTTCCCCCTGGAAGCTCCCTCGTGCGCTCTC
CTGTTCCGACCCTGCCGCTTACCGGATACCTGTCCGCCTTTCTCCCTTCGGGAAGCGTGGCGCTTTCTCA
TAGCTCACGCTGTAGGTATCTCAGTTCGGTGTAGGTCGTTCGCTCCAAGCTGGGCTGTGTGCACGAACCC
CCCGTTCAGCCCGACCGCTGCGCCTTATCCGGTAACTATCGTCTTGAGTCCAACCCGGTAAGACACGACT
TATCGCCACTGGCAGCAGCCACTGGTAACAGGATTAGCAGAGCGAGGTATGTAGGCGGTGCTACAGAGTT
CTTGAAGTGGTGGCCTAACTACGGCTACACTAGAAGAACAGTATTTGGTATCTGCGCTCTGCTGAAGCCA
GTTACCTTCGGAAAAAGAGTTGGTAGCTCTTGATCCGGCAAACAAACCACCGCTGGTAGCGGTGGTTTTT
TTGTTTGCAAGCAGCAGATTACGCGCAGAAAAAAAGGATCTCAAGAAGATCCTTTGATCTTTTCTACGGG
GTCTGACACTCAGTGGAACGAAAACTCACGTTAAGGGATTTTGGTCATGAGATTATCAAAAAGGATCTTC
ACCTAGATCCTTTTAAATTAAAAATGAAGTTTTAAATCAATCTAAAGTATATATGAGTAAACTTGGTCTG
ACAGTTACCAATGCTTAATCAGTGAGGCACCTATCTCAGCGATCTGTCTATTTCGTTCATCCATAGTTGC
CTGACTCCCCGTCGTGTAGATAACTACGATACGGGAGGGCTTACCATCTGGCCCCAGTGCTGCAATGATA
CCGCGAGACCCACGCTCACCGGCTCCAGATTTATCAGCAATAAACCAGCCAGCCGGAAGGGCCGAGCGCA
GAAGTGGTCCTGCAACTTTATCCGCCTCCATCCAGTCTATTAATTGTTGCCGGGAAGCTAGAGTAAGTAG
TTCGCCAGTTAATAGTTTGCGCAACGTTGTTGCCATTGCTACAGGCATCGTGGTGTCACGCTCGTCGTTT
GGTATGGCTTCATTCAGCTCCGGTTCCCAACGATCAAGGCGAGTTACATGATCCCCCATGTTGTGCAAAA
AAGCGGTTAGCTCCTTCGGTCCTCCGATCGTTGTCAGAAGTAAGTTGGCCGCAGTGTTATCACTCATGGT
TATGGCAGCACTGCATAATTCTCTTACTGTCATGCCATCCGTAAGATGCTTTTCTGTGACTGGTGAGTAC
TCAACCAAGTCATTCTGAGAATAGTGTATGCGGCGACCGAGTTGCTCTTGCCCGGCGTCAATACGGGATA
ATACCGCGCCACATAGCAGAACTTTAAAAGTGCTCATCATTGGAAAACGTTCTTCGGGGCGAAAACTCTC
AAGGATCTTACCGCTGTTGAGATCCAGTTCGATGTAACCCACTCGTGCACCCAACTGATCTTCAGCATCT
TTTACTTTCACCAGCGTTTCTGGGTGAGCAAAAACAGGAAGGCAAAATGCCGCAAAAAAGGGAATAAGGG
CGACACGGAAATGTTGAATACTCATACTCTTCCTTTTTCAATATTATTGAAGCATTTATCAGGGTTATTG
TCTCATGAGCGGATACATATTTGAATGTATTTAGAAAAATAAACAAATAGGGGTTCCGCGCACATTTCCC
CGAAAAGTGCCACCTGACGTCGACGGATCGGGAGATCGATCTCCCGATCCCCTAGGGTCGACTCTCAGTA
CAATCTGCTCTGATGCCGCATAGTTAAGCCAGTATCTGCTCCCTGCTTGTGTGTTGGAGGTCGCTGAGTA
GTGCGCGAGCAAAATTTAAGCTACAACAAGGCAAGGCTTGACCGACAATTGCATGAAGAATCTGCTTAGG
GTTAGGCGTTTTGCGCTGCTTCGCGATGTACGGGCCAGATATACGCGTTGACATTGATTATTGACTAGTT
ATTAATAGTAATCAATTACGGGGTCATTAGTTCATAGCCCATATATTGAGTTCCGCGTTACATAACTTAC
GGTAAATGGCCCGCCTGGCTGACCGCCCAACGACCCCCGCCCATTGACGTCAATAATGACGTATGTTCCC
ATAGTAACGCCAATAGGGACTTTCCATTGACGTCAATGGGTGGAGTATTTACGGTAAACTGCCCACTTGG
CAGTACATCAAGTGTATC
Features (pLannotate 1.2.2; 19 found; start..end, strand, type, name):
    132..335     +  promoter       CMV promoter: human cytomegalovirus (CMV) immediate early promoter
    377..395     +  promoter       T7 promoter: promoter for bacteriophage T7 RNA polymerase
    466..957     +  CDS            tadA: TADA_ECOLI - Also known as yfhC. Experimental evidence at protein level: Swiss-Prot protein existence level 1. Catalyzes the deamination of adenosine to inosine at the wobble position 34 of tRNA(Arg2). Essential for cell viability. From Escherichia coli (strain K12).
   1060..1416    +  CDS            RAD51 (fragment): RAD51_HUMAN - Also known as RAD51A, RECA. Experimental evidence at protein level: Swiss-Prot protein existence level 1. Plays an important role in homologous strand exchange, a key step in DNA repair through homologous recombination (HR) (PubMed:28575658). Binds to single and double-stranded DNA and exhibits DNA-dependent ATPase activity. Catalyzes the recognition of homology and strand exchange between homologous DNA partners to form a joint molecule between a processed DNA break and the repair template. Binds to single-stranded DNA in an ATP-dependent manner to form nucleoprotein filaments w
   1495..3096    +  CDS            dCas9(N): N-terminal portion of catalytically inactive Streptococcus pyogenes dCas9 carrying the D10A mutation (Zetsche et al., 2015)
   3097..5591    +  CDS            Cas9(C) (fragment): C-terminal portion of Streptococcus pyogenes Cas9 (Zetsche et al., 2015)
   5725..6441    +  CDS            EGFP: EGFP is a basic (constitutively fluorescent) green fluorescent protein published in 1996, derived from Aequorea victoria. It is reported to be a rapidly-maturing weak dimer with moderate acid sensitivity.
   6529..6753    +  polyA_signal   bGH poly(A) signal: bovine growth hormone polyadenylation signal
   6757..6778    +  promoter       SV40 promoter (fragment): SV40 enhancer and early promoter
   6783..6799    +  misc_feature   MCS (fragment): pBluescript multiple cloning site
   6848..6864    -  protein_bind   lac operator: The lac repressor binds to the lac operator to inhibit transcription in E. coli. This inhibition can be relieved by adding lactose or isopropyl-β-D-thiogalactopyranoside (IPTG). lac repressor encoded by lacI
   6872..6902    -  promoter       lac promoter: promoter for the E. coli lac operon
   6917..6938    -  protein_bind   CAP binding site: CAP binding activates transcription in the presence of cAMP. E. coli catabolite activator protein
   6951..7043    -  CDS            lacI (fragment): lac repressor; lacI; The lac repressor binds to the lac operator to inhibit transcription in E. coli. This inhibition can be relieved by adding lactose or isopropyl-β-D-thiogalactopyranoside (IPTG).
   7226..7814    -  rep_origin     ori: high-copy-number ColE1/pMB1/pBR322/pUC origin of replication
   7985..8845    -  CDS            AmpR: β-lactamase; bla; confers resistance to ampicillin, carbenicillin, and related antibiotics
   8846..8950    -  promoter       AmpR promoter: bla
   9021..9065    -  misc_feature   bom (fragment): basis of mobility region from pBR322
   9296..131     +  enhancer       CMV enhancer (across the origin): human cytomegalovirus immediate early enhancer
