[The description below was written by a language model from this plasmid's Addgene catalogue record and pLannotate feature annotations shown in this document.]
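Description:
hyABE is a 9.5 kb mammalian expression plasmid on a pCMV backbone that encodes a synthetic adenine base editor for CRISPR-directed genome editing. It is propagated in E. coli through a high-copy ColE1/pUC-type origin and selected with ampicillin via the β-lactamase gene. Short remnants of lac regulatory elements, a lacI fragment, an SV40 promoter fragment and a pBR322 bom fragment are backbone leftovers with no evident role in the design. No mammalian selection marker is annotated.

The payload is a single transcription unit driven by the CMV enhancer and immediate early promoter and terminated by the bovine growth hormone polyadenylation signal. A T7 promoter lies just upstream of the coding region and could permit in vitro transcription. The annotated open reading frames run in order from an E. coli TadA-derived adenosine deaminase, to a fragment of human RAD51, to Streptococcus pyogenes Cas9 annotated as carrying the D10A mutation in its N-terminal part, which suggests a nickase, although the table does not settle the status of the second nuclease domain. The associated publication title indicates that the deaminase is the evolved TadA-8e variant and that the RAD51 piece is its single-stranded DNA-binding domain, inserted between deaminase and Cas9 to improve editing. An EGFP coding sequence follows Cas9 after a short unannotated gap. The record does not state whether it is fused directly or separated by a self-cleaving peptide, but it would serve to mark transfected cells.

No guide RNA cassette is annotated, so a guide must be supplied separately. The plasmid is intended for expressing hyABE in mammalian cells to install A-to-G conversions at targeted sites.
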