Addgene plasmid #196096: hyABE
Purpose: Expresses hyABE
Depositing lab: Xiahui Zhang. Publication: Improving adenine and dual base editors through introduction of TadA-8e and Rad51DBD. Xue N, Liu X, Zhang D, Wu Y, Zhong Y, Wang J, Fan W, Jiang H, Zhu B, Ge X, Gonzalez RVL, Chen L, Zhang S, She P, Zhong Z, Sun J, Chen X, Wang L, Gu Z, Zhu P, Liu M, Li D, Zhong TP, Zhang X. Nat Commun. 2023 Mar 3;14(1):1224. doi: 10.1038/s41467-023-36887-1. PubMed 36869044.
Backbone
  Vector backbone: pCMV
  Vector type: Mammalian Expression, CRISPR
Growth in bacteria
  Bacterial resistance: Ampicillin, 100 μg/mL
  Growth temperature: 37°C
  Growth strain: DH5alpha
  Copy number: High Copy
Gene/Insert
  Gene/Insert name: hyABE
  Species: Synthetic
  Cloning method: Gibson Cloning
  Sequencing primers: 5′ CMV-Forward; 3′ BGH-Reverse
Terms and licenses: Academic/Nonprofit Terms; Industry Terms: Not Available to Industry
How to cite: hyABE was a gift from Xiahui Zhang (Addgene plasmid # 196096 ; http://n2t.net/addgene:196096 ; RRID:Addgene_196096)
